>Addgene plasmid #213583 | pInducer-YAP1 | addgene full sequence | sequence record 425009 | Addgene NGS Result
CGGGGGAGAATTAGATCGCGATGGGAAAAAATTCGGTTAAGGCCAGGGGGAAAGAAAAAATATAAATTAA
AACATATAGTATGGGCAAGCAGGGAGCTAGAACGATTCGCAGTTAATCCTGGCCTGTTAGAAACATCAGA
AGGCTGTAGACAAATACTGGGACAGCTACAACCATCCCTTCAGACAGGATCAGAAGAACTTAGATCATTA
TATAATACAGTAGCAACCCTCTATTGTGTGCATCAAAGGATAGAGATAAAAGACACCAAGGAAGCTTTAG
ACAAGATAGAGGAAGAGCAAAACAAAAGTAAGACCACCGCACAGCAAGCGGCCGGCCGCTGATCTTCAGA
CCTGGAGGAGGAGATATGAGGGACAATTGGAGAAGTGAATTATATAAATATAAAGTAGTAAAAATTGAAC
CATTAGGAGTAGCACCCACCAAGGCAAAGAGAAGAGTGGTGCAGAGAGAAAAAAGAGCAGTGGGAATAGG
AGCTTTGTTCCTTGGGTTCTTGGGAGCAGCAGGAAGCACTATGGGCGCAGCGTCAATGACGCTGACGGTA
CAGGCCAGACAATTATTGTCTGGTATAGTGCAGCAGCAGAACAATTTGCTGAGGGCTATTGAGGCGCAAC
AGCATCTGTTGCAACTCACAGTCTGGGGCATCAAGCAGCTCCAGGCAAGAATCCTGGCTGTGGAAAGATA
CCTAAAGGATCAACAGCTCCTGGGGATTTGGGGTTGCTCTGGAAAACTCATTTGCACCACTGCTGTGCCT
TGGAATGCTAGTTGGAGTAATAAATCTCTGGAACAGATTTGGAATCACACGACCTGGATGGAGTGGGACA
GAGAAATTAACAATTACACAAGCTTAATACACTCCTTAATTGAAGAATCGCAAAACCAGCAAGAAAAGAA
TGAACAAGAATTATTGGAATTAGATAAATGGGCAAGTTTGTGGAATTGGTTTAACATAACAAATTGGCTG
TGGTATATAAAATTATTCATAATGATAGTAGGAGGCTTGGTAGGTTTAAGAATAGTTTTTGCTGTACTTT
CTATAGTGAATAGAGTTAGGCAGGGATATTCACCATTATCGTTTCAGACCCACCTCCCAACCCCGAGGGG
ACCCGACAGGCCCGAAGGAATAGAAGAAGAAGGTGGAGAGAGAGACAGAGACAGATCCATTCGATTAGTG
AACGGATCGGCACTGCGTGCGCCAATTCTGCAGACAAATGGCAGTATTCATCCACAATTTTAAAAGAAAA
GGGGGGATTGGGGGGTACAGTGCAGGGGAAAGAATAGTAGACATAATAGCAACAGACATACAAACTAAAG
AATTACAAAAACAAATTACAAAAATTCAAAATTTTCGGGTTTATTACAGGGACAGCAGAGATCCAGTTTG
GTTAGTACCGGGCCCGCTCTAGTCCGGAATCAGTCCTGCTCCTCGGCCACGAAGTGCACGCAGTTGCCGG
CCGGGTCGCGCAGGGCGAACTCCCGCCCCCACGGCTGCTCGCCGATCTCGGTCATGGCCGGCCCGGAGGC
GTCCCGGAAGTTCGTGGACACGACCTCCGACCACTCGGCGTACAGCTCGTCCAGGCCGCGCACCCACACC
CAGGCCAGGGTGTTGTCCGGCACCACCTGGTCCTGGACCGCGCTGATGAACAGGGTCACGTCGTCCCGGA
CCACACCGGCGAAGTCGTCCTCCACGAAGTCCCGGGAGAACCCGAGCCGGTCGGTCCAGAACTCGACCGC
TCCGGCGACGTCGCGCGCGGTGAGCACCGGAACGGCACTGGTCAACTTGGCCATGGTGGCCCTCCTATAG
TGAGTCGTATTATACTATGCCGATATACTATGCCGATGATTAATTGTCAACACGTGCTGCAGGTCCGAGG
TTCTAGGCTAGCTTAAAGGAACCAATTCAGTCGACTGGATCCTTTACCACTCCCTATCAGTGATAGAGAA
AAGTGAAAGTCGAGTTTACCACTCCCTATCAGTGATAGAGAAAAGTGAAAGTCGAGTTTACCACTCCCTA
TCAGTGATAGAGAAAAGTGAAAGTCGAGTTTACCACTCCCTATCAGTGATAGAGAAAAGTGAAAGTCGAG
TTTACCACTCCCTATCAGTGATAGAGAAAAGTGAAAGTCGAGTTTACCACTCCCTATCAGTGATAGAGAA
AAGTGAAAGTCGAGTTTACCACTCCCTATCAGTGATAGAGAAAAGTGAAAGTCGAGCTCGGTACCCGGGT
CGAGGTAGGCGTGTACGGTGGGAGGCCTATATAAGCAGAGCTCGTTTAGTGAACCGTCAGATCGCCTGGA
GACGCCATCCACGCTGTTTTGACCTCCATAGAAGACACCGGGACCGATCCAGCCTACCGGTATGGATCCC
GGGCAGCAGCCGCCGCCTCAACCGGCCCCCCAGGGCCAAGGGCAGCCGCCTTCGCAGCCCCCGCAGGGGC
AGGGCCCGCCGTCCGGACCCGGGCAACCGGCACCCGCGGCGACCCAGGCGGCGCCGCAGGCACCCCCCGC
CGGGCATCAGATCGTGCACGTCCGCGGGGACTCGGAGACCGACCTGGAGGCGCTCTTCAACGCCGTCATG
AACCCCAAGACGGCCAACGTGCCCCAGACCGTGCCCATGAGGCTCCGGAAGCTGCCCGACTCCTTCTTCA
AGCCGCCGGAGCCCAAATCCCACTCCCGACAGGCCAGTACTGATGCAGGCACTGCAGGAGCCCTGACTCC
ACAGCATGTTCGAGCTCATTCCTCTCCAGCTTCTCTGCAGTTGGGAGCTGTTTCTCCTGGGACACTGACC
CCCACTGGAGTAGTCTCTGGCCCAGCAGCTACACCCACAGCTCAGCATCTTCGACAGTCTTCTTTTGAGA
TACCTGATGATGTACCTCTGCCAGCAGGTTGGGAGATGGCAAAGACATCTTCTGGTCAGAGATACTTCTT
AAATCACATCGATCAGACAACAACATGGCAGGACCCCAGGAAGGCCATGCTGTCCCAGATGAACGTCACA
GCCCCCACCAGTCCACCAGTGCAGCAGAATATGATGAACTCGGCTTCAGGTCCTCTTCCTGATGGATGGG
AACAAGCCATGACTCAGGATGGAGAAATTTACTATATAAACCATAAGAACAAGACCACCTCTTGGCTAGA
CCCAAGGCTTGACCCTCGTTTTGCCATGAACCAGAGAATCAGTCAGAGTGCTCCAGTGAAACAGCCACCA
CCCCTGGCTCCCCAGAGCCCACAGGGAGGCGTCATGGGTGGCAGCAACTCCAACCAGCAGCAACAGATGC
GACTGCAGCAACTGCAGATGGAGAAGGAGAGGCTGCGGCTGAAACAGCAAGAACTGCTTCGGCAGGCAAT
GCGGAATATCAATCCCAGCACAGCAAATTCTCCAAAATGTCAGGAGTTAGCCCTGCGTAGCCAGTTACCA
ACACTGGAGCAGGATGGTGGGACTCAAAATCCAGTGTCTTCTCCCGGGATGTCTCAGGAATTGAGAACAA
TGACGACCAATAGCTCAGATCCTTTCCTTAACAGTGGCACCTATCACTCTCGAGATGAGAGTACAGACAG
TGGACTAAGCATGAGCAGCTACAGTGTCCCTCGAACCCCAGATGACTTCCTGAACAGTGTGGATGAGATG
GATACAGGTGATACTATCAACCAAAGCACCCTGCCCTCACAGCAGAACCGTTTCCCAGACTACCTTGAAG
CCATTCCTGGGACAAATGTGGACCTTGGAACACTGGAAGGAGATGGAATGAACATAGAAGGAGAGGAGCT
GATGCCAAGTCTGCAGGAAGCTTTGAGTTCTGACATCCTTAATGACATGGAGTCTGTTTTGGCTGCCACC
AAGCTAGATAAAGAAAGCTTTCTTACATGGTTATATCCGTATGATGTTCCGGATTATGCATAGACGCGTA
AGATCTGGCCTCCGCGCCGGGTTTTGGCGCCTCCCGCGGGCGCCCCCCTCCTCACGGCGAGCGCTGCCAC
GTCAGACGAAGGGCGCAGCGAGCGTCCTGATCCTTCCGCCCGGACGCTCAGGACAGCGGCCCGCTGCTCA
TAAGACTCGGCCTTAGAACCCCAGTATCAGCAGAAGGACATTTTAGGACGGGACTTGGGTGACTCTAGGG
CACTGGTTTTCTTTCCAGAGAGCGGAACAGGCGAGGAAAAGTAGTCCCTTCTCGGCGATTCTGCGGAGGG
ATCTCCGTGGGGCGGTGAACGCCGATGATTATATAAGGACGCGCCGGGTGTGGCACAGCTAGTTCCGTCG
CAGCCGGGATTTGGGTCGCGGTTCTTGTTTGTGGATCGCTGTGATCGTCACTTGGTGAGTAGCGGGCTGC
TGGGCTGGCCGGGGCTTTCGTGGCCGCCGGGCCGCTCGGTGGGACGGAAGCGTGTGGAGAGACCGCCAAG
GGCTGTAGTCTGGGTCCGCGAGCAAGGTTGCCCTGAACTGGGGGTTGGGGGGAGCGCAGCAAAATGGCGG
CTGTTCCCGAGTCTTGAATGGAAGACGCTTGTGAGGCGGGCTGTGAGGTCGTTGAAACAAGGTGGGGGGC
ATGGTGGGCGGCAAGAACCCAAGGTCTTGAGGCCTTCGCTAATGCGGGAAAGCTCTTATTCGGGTGAGAT
GGGCTGGGGCACCATCTGGGGACCCTGACGTGAAGTTTGTCACTGACTGGAGAACTCGGTTTGTCGTCTG
TTGCGGGGGCGGCAGTTATGGCGGTGCCGTTGGGCAGTGCACCCGTACCTTTGGGAGCGCGCGCCCTCGT
CGTGTCGTGACGTCACCCGTTCTGTTGGCTTATAATGCAGGGTGGGGCCACCTGCCGGTAGGTGTGTGGT
AGGCTTTTCTCCGTCGCAGGACGCAGGGTTCGGGCCTAGGGTAGGCTCTCCTGAATCGACAGGCGCCGGA
CCTCTGGTGAGGGGAGGGATAAGTGAGGCGTCAGTTTCTTTGGTCGGTTTTATGTACCTATCTTCTTAAG
TAGCTGAAGCTCCGGTTTTGAACTATGCGCTCGGGGTTGGCGAGTGTGTTTTGTGAAGTTTTTTAGGCAC
CTTTTGAAATGTAATCATTTGGGTCAATATGTAATTTTCAGTGTTAGACTAGTAAATTGTCCGCTAAATT
CTGGCCGTTTTTGGCTTTTTTGTTAGACGGATCCATAACTTCGTATAATGTATGCTATACGAAGTTATGC
CACCATGTCTAGACTGGACAAGAGCAAAGTCATAAACGGAGCTCTGGAATTACTCAATGGTGTCGGTATC
GAAGGCCTGACGACAAGGAAACTCGCTCAAAAGCTGGGAGTTGAGCAGCCTACCCTGTACTGGCACGTGA
AGAACAAGCGGGCCCTGCTCGATGCCCTGCCAATCGAGATGCTGGACAGGCATCATACCCACTTCTGCCC
CCTGGAAGGCGAGTCATGGCAAGACTTTCTGCGGAACAACGCCAAGTCATACCGCTGTGCTCTCCTCTCA
CATCGCGACGGGGCTAAAGTGCATCTCGGCACCCGCCCAACAGAGAAACAGTACGAAACCCTGGAAAATC
AGCTCGCGTTCCTGTGTCAGCAAGGCTTCTCCCTGGAGAACGCACTGTACGCTCTGTCCGCCGTGGGCCA
CTTTACACTGGGCTGCGTATTGGAGGAACAGGAGCATCAAGTAGCAAAAGAGGAAAGAGAGACACCTACC
ACCGATTCTATGCCCCCACTTCTGAGACAAGCAATTGAGCTGTTCGACCGGCAGGGAGCCGAACCTGCCT
TCCTTTTCGGCCTGGAACTAATCATATGTGGCCTGGAGAAACAGCTAAAGTGCGAAAGCGGCGGGCCGAC
CGACGCCCTTGACGATTTTGACTTAGACATGCTCCCAGCCGATGCCCTTGACGACTTTGACCTTGATATG
CTGCCTGCTGACGCTCTTGACGATTTTGACCTTGACATGCTCCCCGGGTAAATAACTTCGTATAGCATAC
ATTATACGAAGTATGGCGCGCCAATTCCGCCCCTCTCCCTCCCCCCCCCCTAACGTTACTGGCCGAAGCC
GCTTGGAATAAGGCCGGTGTGCGTTTGTCTATATGTTATTTTCCACCATATTGCCGTCTTTTGGCAATGT
GAGGGCCCGGAAACCTGGCCCTGTCTTCTTGACGAGCATTCCTAGGGGTCTTTCCCCTCTCGCCAAAGGA
ATGCAAGGTCTGTTGAATGTCGTGAAGGAAGCAGTTCCTCTGGAAGCTTCTTGAAGACAAACAACGTCTG
TAGCGACCCTTTGCAGGCAGCGGAACCCCCCACCTGGCGACAGGTGCCTCTGCGGCCAAAAGCCACGTGT
ATAAGATACACCTGCAAAGGCGGCACAACCCCAGTGCCACGTTGTGAGTTGGATAGTTGTGGAAAGAGTC
AAATGGCTCTCCTCAAGCGTATTCAACAAGGGGCTGAAGGATGCCCAGAAGGTACCCCATTGTATGGGAT
CTGATCTGGGGCCTCGGTGCACATGCTTTACATGTGTTTAGTCGAGGTTAAAAAAACGTCTAGGCCCCCC
GAACCACGGGGACGTGGTTTTCCTTTGAAAAACACGATAATACCATGGCCACCGAGTACAAGCCCACGGT
GCGCCTCGCCACCCGCGACGACGTCCCCCGGGCCGTACGCACCCTCGCCGCCGCGTTCGCCGACTACCCC
GCCACGCGCCACACCGTCGACCCGGACCGCCACATCGAGCGGGTCACCGAGCTGCAAGAACTCTTCCTCA
CGCGCGTCGGGCTCGACATCGGCAAGGTGTGGGTCGCGGACGACGGCGCCGCGGTGGCGGTCTGGACCAC
GCCGGAGAGCGTCGAAGCGGGGGCGGTGTTCGCCGAGATCGGCTCGCGCATGGCCGAGTTGAGCGGTTCC
CGGCTGGCCGCGCAGCAACAGATGGAAGGCCTCCTGGCGCCGCACCGGCCCAAGGAGCCCGCGTGGTTCC
TGGCCACCGTCGGCGTCTCGCCCGACCACCAGGGCAAGGGTCTGGGCAGCGCCGTCGTGCTCCCCGGAGT
GGAGGCGGCCGAGCGCGCTGGGGTGCCCGCCTTCCTGGAGACCTCCGCGCCCCGCAACCTCCCCTTCTAC
GAGCGGCTCGGCTTCACCGTCACCGCCGACGTCGAGGTGCCCGAAGGACCGCGCACCTGGTGCATGACCC
GCAAGCCCGGTGCCTGATTAATTAAGCGCGTCTGGAACAATCAACCTCTGGATTACAAAATTTGTGAAAG
ATTGACTGGTATTCTTAACTATGTTGCTCCTTTTACGCTATGTGGATACGCTGCTTTAATGCCTTTGTAT
CATGCTATTGCTTCCCGTATGGCTTTCATTTTCTCCTCCTTGTATAAATCCTGGTTGCTGTCTCTTTATG
AGGAGTTGTGGCCCGTTGTCAGGCAACGTGGCGTGGTGTGCACTGTGTTTGCTGACGCAACCCCCACTGG
TTGGGGCATTGCCACCACCTGTCAGCTCCTTTCCGGGACTTTCGCTTTCCCCCTCCCTATTGCCACGGCG
GAACTCATCGCCGCCTGCCTTGCCCGCTGCTGGACAGGGGCTCGGCTGTTGGGCACTGACAATTCCGTGG
TGTTGTCGGGGAAGCTGACGTCCTTTCCATGGCTGCTCGCCTGTGTTGCCACCTGGATTCTGCGCGGGAC
GTCCTTCTGCTACGTCCCTTCGGCCCTCAATCCAGCGGACCTTCCTTCCCGCGGCCTGCTGCCGGCTCTG
CGGCCTCTTCCGCGTCTTCGCCTTCGCCCTCAGACGAGTCGGATCTCCCTTTGGGCCGCCTCCCCGCCTG
GAATTAATTCTGCAGTCGAGACCTAGAAAAACATGGAGCAATCACAAGTAGCAATACAGCAGCTACCAAT
GCTGATTGTGCCTGGCTAGAAGCACAAGAGGAGGAGGAGGTGGGTTTTCCAGTCACACCTCAGGTACCTT
TAAGACCAATGACTTACAAGGCAGCTGTAGATCTTAGCCACTTTTTAAAAGAAAAGAGGGGACTGGAAGG
GCTAATTCACTCCCAACGAAGACAAGATCTGCTTTTTGCTTGTACTGGGTCTCTCTGGTTAGACCAGATC
TGAGCCTGGGAGCTCTCTGGCTAACTAGGGAACCCACTGCTTAAGCCTCAATAAAGCTTGCCTTGAGTGC
TTCAAGTAGTGTGTGCCCGTCTGTTGTGTGACTCTGGTAACTAGAGATCCCTCAGACCCTTTTAGTCAGT
GTGGAAAATCTCTAGCAGTAGTAGTTCATGTCATCTTATTATTCAGTATTTATAACTTGCAAAGAAATGA
ATATCAGAGAGTGAGAGGCCTTGACATTGTTTAAACCCGCTGATCAGCCTCGACTGTGCCTTCTAGTTGC
CAGCCATCTGTTGTTTGCCCCTTCCCCGTGCCTTCCTTGACCCTGGAAGGTGCCACTCCCACTGTCCTTT
CCTAATAAAATGAGGAAATTGCATCGCATTGTCTGAGTAGGTGTCATTCTATTCTGGGGGGTGGGGTGGG
GCAGGACAGCAAGGGGGAGGATTGGGAAGACAATAGCAGGCATGCTGGGGATGCGGTGGGCTCTATGGCT
TCTGAGGCGGAAAGAACCAGCTGGGGCTCTAGGGGGTATCCCC
[124 nt withheld, positions 8584-8707]
C
[91 nt withheld, positions 8709-8799]
A
[49 nt withheld, positions 8801-8849]
CCTTTGACGTTGGAGTCCACGTTCTTT
[37 nt withheld, positions 8877-8913]
ACCCTATCTCGGTCTATTCTTTTGATTTATAAGGGATTTTGCCGATTTCGGCCTATTGGTTAAAAAATGA
GCTGATTTAACAAAAATTTAACGCGAATTAATTCTGTGGAATGTGTGTCAGTTAGGGTGTGGAAAGTCCC
CAGGCTCCCCAGCAGGCAGAAGTATGCAAAGCATGCATCTCAATTAGTCAGCAACCAGGTGTGGAAAGTC
CCCAGGCTCCCCAGCAGGCAGAAGTATGCAAAGCATGCATCTCAATTAGTCAGCAACCATAGTCCCGCCC
CTAACTCCGCCCATCCCGCCCCTAACTCCGCCCAGTTCCGCCCATTCTCCGCCCCATGGCTGACTAATTT
TTTTTATTTATGCAGAGGCCGAGGCCGCCTCTGCCTCTGAGCTATTCCAGAAGTAGTGAGGAGGCTTTTT
TGGAGGCCTAGGCTTTTGCAAAAAGCTCCCGGGAGCTTGTATATCCATTTTCGGATCTGATCAGCACGTG
ATGAAAAAGCCTGAACTCACCGCGACGTGACCGCAAGGAATCGGTCAATACACTACATGGCGTGATTTCA
TATGCGCGATTGCTGATCCCCATGTGTATCACTGGCAAACTGTGATGGACGACACCGTCAGTGCGTCCGT
CGCGCAGGCTCTCGATGAGCTGATGCTTTGGGCCGAGGACTGCCCCGAAGTCCGGCACCTCGTGCACGCG
GATTTCGGCTCCAACAATGTCCTGACGGACAATGGCCGCATAACAGCGGTCATTGACTGGAGCGAGGCGA
TGTTCGGGGATTCCCAATACGAGGTCGCCAACATCTTCTTCTGGAGGCCGTGGTTGGCTTGTATGGAGCA
GCAGACGCGCTACTTCGAGCGGAGGCATCCGGAGCTTGCAGGATCGCCGCGGCTCCGGGCGTATATGCTC
CGCATTGGTCTTGACCAACTCTATCAGAGCTTGGTTGACGGCAATTTCGATGATGCAGCTTGGGCGCAGG
GTCGATGCGACGCAATCGTCCGATCCGGAGCCGGGACTGTCGGGCGTACACAAATCGCCCGCAGAAGCGC
GGCCGTCTGGACCGATGGCTGTGTAGAAGTACTCGCCGATAGTGGAAACCGACGCCCCAGCACTCGTCCG
AGGGCAAAGGAATAGCACGTGCTACGAGATTTCGATTCCACCGCCGCCTTCTATGAAAGGTTGGGCTTCG
GAATCGTTTTCCGGGACGCCGGCTGGATGATCCTCCAGCGCGGGGATCTCATGCTGGAGTTCTTCGCCCA
CCCCAACTTGTTTATTGCAGCTTATAATGGTTACAAATAAAGCAATAGCATCACAAATTTCACAAATAAA
GCATTTTTTTCACTGCATTCTAGTTGTGGTTTGTCCAAACTAATCAATGTATCTTATCATGTCTGTATAC
CGTCGACCTCTAGCTAGAGCTTGGCGTAATCATGGTCATAGCTGTTTCCTGTGTGAAATTGTTATCCGCT
CACAATTCCACACAACATACGAGCCGGAAGCATAAAGTGTAAAGCCTGGGGTGCCTAATGAGTGAGCTAA
CTCACATTAATTGCGTTGCGCTCACTGCCCGCTTTCCAGTCGGGAAACCTGTCGTGCCAGCTGCATTAAT
GAATCGGCCAACGCGCGGGGAGAGGCGGTTTGCGTATTGGGCGCTCTTCCGCTTCCTCGCTCACTGACTC
GCTGCGCTCGGTCGTTCGGCTGCGGCGAGCGGTATCAGCTCACTCAAAGGCGGTAATACGGTTATCCACA
GAATCAGGGGATAACGCAGGAAAGAACATGTGAGCAAAAGGCCAGCAAAAGGCCAGGAACCGTAAAAAGG
CCGCGTTGCTGGCGTTTTTCCATAGGCTCCGCCCCCCTGACGAGCATCACAAAAATCGACGCTCAAGTCA
GAGGTGGCGAAACCCGACAGGACTATAAAGATACCAGGCGTTTCCCCCTGGAAGCTCCCTCGTGCGCTCT
CCTGTTCCGACCCTGCCGCTTACCGGATACCTGTCCGCCTTTCTCCCTTCGGGAAGCGTGGCGCTTTCTC
ATAGCTCACGCTGTAGGTATCTCAGTTCGGTGTAGGTCGTTCGCTCCAAGCTGGGCTGTGTGCACTAACC
CCCCGTTCAGCCCGACCGCTGCGCCTTATCCGGTAACTATCGTCTTGAGTCCAACCCGGTAAGACACGAC
TTATCGCCACTGGCAGCAGCCACTGGTAACAGGATTAGCAGAGCGAGGTATGTAGGCGGTGCTACAGAGT
TCTTGAAGTGGTGGCCTAACTACGGCTACACTAGAAGAACAGTATTTGGTATCTGCGCTCTGCTGAAGCC
AGTTACCTTCGGAAAAAGAGTTGGTAGCTCTTGATCCGGCAAACAAACCACCGCTGGTAGCGGTGGTTTT
TTTGTTTGCAAGCAGCAGATTACGCGCAGAAAAAAAGGATCTCAAGAAGATCCTTTGATCTTTTCTACGG
GGTCTGACGCTCAGTGGAACGAAAACTCACGTTAAGGGATTTTGGTCATGAGATTATCAAAAAGGATCTT
CACCTAGATCCTTTTAAATTAAAAATGAAGTTTTAAATCAATCTAAAGTATATATGAGTAAACTTGGTCT
GACAGTTACCAATGCTTAATCAGTGAGGCACCTATCTCAGCGATCTGTCTATTTCGTTCATCCATAGTTG
CCTGACTCCCCGTCGTGTAGATAACTACGATACGGGAGGGCTTACCATCTGGCCCCAGTGCTGCAATGAT
ACCGCGAGACCCACGCTCACCGGCTCCAGATTTATCAGCAATAAACCAGCCAGCCGGAAGGGCCGAGCGC
AGAAGTGGTCCTGCAACTTTATCCGCCTCCATCCAGTCTATTAATTGTTGCCGGGAAGCTAGAGTAAGTA
GTTCGCCAGTTAATAGTTTGCGCAACGTTGTTGCCATTGCTACAGGCATCGTGGTGTCACGCTCGTCGTT
TGGTATGGCTTCATTCAGCTCCGGTTCCCAACGATCAAGGCGAGTTACATGATCCCCCATGTTGTGCAAA
AAAGCGGTTAGCTCCTTCGGTCCTCCGATCGTTGTCAGAAGTAAGTTGGCCGCAGTGTTATCACTCATGG
TTATGGCAGCACTGCATAATTCTCTTACTGTCATGCCATCCGTAAGATGCTTTTCTGTGACTGGTGAGTA
CTCAACCAAGTCATTCTGAGAATAGTGTATGCGGCGACCGAGTTGCTCTTGCCCGGCGTCAATACGGGAT
AATACCGCGCCACATAGCAGAACTTTAAAAGTGCTCATCATTGGAAAACGTTCTTCGGGGCGAAAACTCT
CAAGGATCTTACCGCTGTTGAGATCCAGTTCGATGTAACCCACTCGTGCACCCAACTGATCTTCAGCATC
TTTTACTTTCACCAGCGTTTCTGGGTGAGCAAAAACAGGAAGGCAAAATGCCGCAAAAAAGGGAATAAGG
GCGACACGGAAATGTTGAATACTCATACTCTTCCTTTTTCAATATTATTGAAGCATTTATCAGGGTTATT
GTCTCATGAGCGGATACATATTTGAATGTATTTAGAAAAATAAACAAATAGGGGTTCCGCGCACATTTCC
CCGAAAAGTGCCACCTGACGTCGACGGATCGGGAGATCAACTTGTTTATTGCAGCTTATAATGGTTACAA
ATAAAGCAATAGCATCACAAATTTCACAAATAAAGCATTTTTTTCACTGCATTCTAGTTGTGGTTTGTCC
AAACTCATCAATGTATCTTATCATGTCTGGATCAACTGGATAACTCAAGCTAACCAAAATCATCCCAAAC
TTCCCACCCCATACCCTATTACCACTGCCAATTACCTGTGGTTTCATTTACTCTAAACCTGTGATTCCTC
TGAATTATTTTCATTTTAAAGAAATTGTATTTGTTAAATATGTACTACAAACTTAGTAGTTGGAAGGGCT
AATTCACTCCCAAAGAAGACAAGATATCCTTGATCTGTGGATCTACCACACACAAGGCTACTTCCCTGAT
TAGCAGAACTACACACCAGGGCCAGGGGTCAGATATCCACTGACCTTTGGATGGTGCTACAAGCTAGTAC
CAGTTGAGCCAGATAAGGTAGAAGAGGCCAATAAAGGAGAGAACACCAGCTTGTTACACCCTGTGAGCCT
GCATGGGATGGATGACCCGGAGAGAGAAGTGTTAGAGTGGAGGTTTGACAGCCGCCTAGCATTTCATCAC
GTGGCCCGAGAGCTGCATCCGGAGTACTTCAAGAACTGCTGATATCGAGCTTGCTACAAGGGACTTTCCG
CTGGGGACTTTCCAGGGAGGCGTGGCCTGGGCGGGACTGGGGAGTGGCGAGCCCTCAGATCCTGCATATA
AGCAGCTGCTTTTTGCCTGTACTGGGTCTCTCTGGTTAGACCAGATCTGAGCCTGGGAGCTCTCTGGCTA
ACTAGGGAACCCACTGCTTAAGCCTCAATAAAGCTTGCCTTGAGTGCTTCAAGTAGTGTGTGCCCGTCTG
TTGTGTGACTCTGGTAACTAGAGATCCCTCAGACCCTTTTAGTCAGTGTGGAAAATCTCTAGCAGTGGCG
CCCGAACAGGGACTTGAAAGCGAAAGGGAAACCAGAGGAGCTCTCTCGACGCAGGACTCGGCTTGCTGAA
GCGCGCACGGCAAGAGGCGAGGGGCGGCGACTGGTGAGTACGCCAAAAATTTTGACTAGCGGAGGCTAGA
AGGAGAGAGATGGGTGCGAGAGCGTCAGTATTAAG
Features (pLannotate 1.2.2; 38 found; start..end, strand, type, name):
    488..721     +  misc_feature   RRE: The Rev response element (RRE) of HIV-1 allows for Rev-dependent mRNA export from the nucleus to the cytoplasm.
   1098..1198    +  CDS            Rev (fragment): human immunodeficiency virus 1 (HIV-1) Rev protein; rev; enhances nuclear export of unspliced and incompletely spliced viral mRNAs
   1248..1365    +  misc_feature   cPPT/CTS: central polypurine tract and central termination sequence of HIV-1
   1430..1804    -  CDS            BleoR: antibiotic-binding protein; Sh ble from Streptoalloteichus hindustanus; confers resistance to bleomycin, phleomycin, and Zeocin™
   1824..1871    -  promoter       EM7 promoter: synthetic bacterial promoter&nbsp
   1941..2211    +  protein_bind   tetracycline response element: contains seven copies of the tetracycline operator tetO tetracycline repressor TetR
   2222..2239    +  misc_feature   MCS (fragment): pUC18/19 multiple cloning site
   2244..2282    +  promoter       minimal CMV promoter: human cytomegalovirus (CMV) immediate early promoter
   2372..3883    +  CDS            YAP1: YAP1_HUMAN - Also known as YAP65. Experimental evidence at protein level: Swiss-Prot protein existence level 1. [Isoform 3]: Activates the C-terminal fragment (CTF) of ERBB4 (isoform 3). From Homo sapiens (Human).
   3927..5138    +  promoter       UbC promoter: human ubiquitin C promoter
   5145..5178    -  protein_bind   loxP: Cre-mediated recombination occurs in the 8-bp core sequence (GCATACAT). Cre recombinase
   5185..5882    +  CDS            rtTA3 (fragment): reverse tetracycline transactivator 3 activates expression from Tet-responsive promoters in the presence of doxycycline
   5812..5922    +  CDS            VP48: 3 tandem repeats of the minimal activation domain of herpes simplex virus VP16 (Cheng et al., 2013)
   5932..5962    +  protein_bind   loxP (fragment): Cre-mediated recombination occurs in the 8-bp core sequence (GCATACAT). Cre recombinase
   5980..6552    +  misc_feature   IRES: internal ribosome entry site (IRES) of the encephalomyocarditis virus (EMCV)
   6561..7157    +  CDS            PuroR: puromycin N-acetyltransferase; pac from Streptomyces alboniger; confers resistance to puromycin
   7179..7767    +  misc_feature   WPRE: woodchuck hepatitis virus posttranscriptional regulatory element
   7784..7972    +  CDS            nef (fragment): NEF_HV1Z2 - Experimental evidence at protein level: Swiss-Prot protein existence level 1. Extracellular Nef protein targets CD4(+) T-lymphocytes for apoptosis by interacting with CXCR4 surface receptors. From Human immunodeficiency virus type 1 group M subtype D (isolate Z2/CDC-Z34) (HIV-1).
   7974..8207    +  LTR            3' LTR (ΔU3): self-inactivating 3' long terminal repeat (LTR) from HIV-1
   8314..8538    +  polyA_signal   bGH poly(A) signal: bovine growth hormone polyadenylation signal
   8542..8563    +  promoter       SV40 promoter (fragment): SV40 enhancer and early promoter
   8584..9012    +  rep_origin     f1 ori (sequence partly withheld): f1 bacteriophage origin of replication; arrow indicates direction of (+) strand synthesis
   9026..9355    +  promoter       SV40 promoter: SV40 enhancer and early promoter
   9432..10048   +  CDS            HygR (fragment): aminoglycoside phosphotransferase from E. coli confers resistance to hygromycin
  10058..10183   +  CDS            ble (fragment): BLE_KLEPN - Experimental evidence at protein level: Swiss-Prot protein existence level 1. Binding protein with a strong affinity to the bleomycin family of antibiotics. Binds to CL990; an antimitotic-antibiotic compound. From Klebsiella pneumoniae.
  10178..10259   +  polyA_signal   SV40 poly(A) signal: SV40 polyadenylation signal
  10370..10392   -  protein_bind   lac operator (fragment): The lac repressor binds to the lac operator to inhibit transcription in E. coli. This inhibition can be relieved by adding lactose or isopropyl-β-D-thiogalactopyranoside (IPTG). lac repressor encoded by lacI
  10396..10426   -  promoter       lac promoter: promoter for the E. coli lac operon
  10441..10462   -  protein_bind   CAP binding site: CAP binding activates transcription in the presence of cAMP. E. coli catabolite activator protein
  10475..10567   -  CDS            lacI (fragment): lac repressor; lacI; The lac repressor binds to the lac operator to inhibit transcription in E. coli. This inhibition can be relieved by adding lactose or isopropyl-β-D-thiogalactopyranoside (IPTG).
  10750..11338   -  rep_origin     ori: high-copy-number ColE1/pMB1/pBR322/pUC origin of replication
  11509..12369   -  CDS            AmpR: β-lactamase; bla; confers resistance to ampicillin, carbenicillin, and related antibiotics
  12370..12474   -  promoter       AmpR promoter: bla
  12522..12656   +  polyA_signal   SV40 poly(A) signal: SV40 polyadenylation signal
  12823..13152   +  CDS            nef (fragment): NEF_HV1BR - Experimental evidence at protein level: Swiss-Prot protein existence level 1. Extracellular Nef protein targets CD4(+) T-lymphocytes for apoptosis by interacting with CXCR4 surface receptors (PubMed:14990729). From Human immunodeficiency virus type 1 group M subtype B (isolate BRU/LAI) (HIV-1).
  13200..13457   +  LTR            5' LTR (truncated): truncated 5' long terminal repeat (LTR) from HIV-1
  13504..13629   +  misc_feature   HIV-1 Ψ: packaging signal of human immunodeficiency virus type 1
  13613..313     +  CDS            HIV-1 gag (fragment) (across the origin): gag protein from human immunodeficiency virus 1; gag
