[The description below was written by a language model from this plasmid's Addgene catalogue record and pLannotate feature annotations shown in this document.]
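Description:
pInducer-YAP1 is an HIV-1-based, self-inactivating lentiviral vector built on the p-Inducer10b backbone for doxycycline-inducible expression of wild-type human YAP1 in mammalian cells. In bacteria it is maintained through a high-copy ColE1/pUC-type origin with ampicillin resistance; an f1 origin is also present. The viral portion carries a truncated 5′ LTR, the Ψ packaging signal with a partial gag region, the Rev response element, cPPT/CTS, WPRE and a ΔU3 3′ LTR. Together these elements allow the transfer genome to be packaged, exported, reverse transcribed and integrated while leaving the integrated provirus without LTR promoter activity.

The design is an all-in-one Tet-On system. A tetracycline response element with seven tetO copies, fused to a minimal CMV promoter, drives the YAP1 cDNA, which was cloned between retained AgeI and MluI sites. The catalogue entry records a C-terminal HA tag, although this tag is not separately annotated in the feature table. Downstream, the constitutive human UbC promoter expresses the reverse transactivator rtTA3, followed by an EMCV IRES and the puromycin resistance gene. Transduced cells can therefore be selected with puromycin, and they produce the transactivator that switches on YAP1 only when doxycycline is added. loxP sequences, one of them partial, flank the rtTA3 coding region.

The annotation also detects an EM7-driven bleomycin/Zeocin resistance cassette upstream of the response element. Outside the viral region it finds an SV40 promoter with fragments of hygromycin and ble genes. These appear to be backbone remnants, and the record lists only puromycin as the mammalian marker. The associated publication concerns YAP1/TAZ-driven resistance to KRAS G12C inhibitors, consistent with use for controlled YAP1 overexpression in cancer cell models.
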