Addgene plasmid #213583: pInducer-YAP1
Purpose: Doxycycline inducible expression of YAP1 wild type cDNA in mammalian cells
Depositing lab: Channing Der. Depositing organization: University of North Carolina at Chapel Hill. Publication: TEAD Inhibition Overcomes YAP1/TAZ-driven Primary and Acquired Resistance to KRASG12C Inhibitors. Edwards AC, Stalnecker CA, Jean Morales A, Taylor KE, Klomp JE, Klomp JA, Waters AM, Sudhakar N, Hallin J, Tang TT, Olson P, Post L, Christensen JG, Cox AD, Der CJ. Cancer Res. 2023 Nov 7. doi: 10.1158/0008-5472.CAN-23-2994. PubMed 37934103.
Backbone
  Vector backbone: p-Inducer10b
  Backbone size w/o insert (bp): 12153
  Vector type: Mammalian Expression, Lentiviral
  Selectable markers: Puromycin
Growth in bacteria
  Bacterial resistance: Ampicillin, 100 μg/mL
  Growth temperature: 37°C
  Growth strain: NEB Stable
  Copy number: High Copy
Gene/Insert
  Gene/Insert name: YAP1
  Species: H. sapiens (human)
  Insert size (bp): 1542
  Entrez Gene: YAP1 (a.k.a. COB1, YAP, YAP-1, YAP2, YAP65, YKI)
  Tag / fusion protein: HA (C terminal on insert)
  Cloning method: Restriction Enzyme; 5′ cloning site Age1 (not destroyed); 3′ cloning site Mlu1 (not destroyed)
Terms and licenses: Academic/Nonprofit Terms; Industry Terms: Not Available to Industry
How to cite: pInducer-YAP1 was a gift from Channing Der (Addgene plasmid # 213583 ; http://n2t.net/addgene:213583 ; RRID:Addgene_213583)
